Addgene plasmid #199639: sgCTRL-hygro
Purpose: sgRNA control; induces CAS9 cutting in an intergenic region
Depositing lab: William Hahn. Depositing organization: Dana-Farber Cancer Institute. Publication: VRK1 as a synthetic lethal target in VRK2 promoter-methylated cancers of the nervous system. So J, Mabe NW, Englinger B, Chow KH, Moyer SM, Yerrum S, Trissal MC, Marques JG, Kwon JJ, Shim B, Pal S, Panditharatna E, Quinn T, Schaefer DA, Jeong D, Mayhew DL, Hwang J, Beroukhim R, Ligon KL, Stegmaier K, Filbin MG, Hahn WC. JCI Insight. 2022 Oct 10;7(19):e158755. doi: 10.1172/jci.insight.158755. PubMed 36040810.
Backbone
  Vector backbone: pXPR_016
  Vector type: Lentiviral
  Selectable markers: Hygromycin
Growth in bacteria
  Bacterial resistance: Ampicillin, 100 μg/mL
  Growth temperature: 30°C
  Growth strain: NEB Stable
  Copy number: High Copy
Gene/Insert
  Gene/Insert name: N/A
  gRNA/shRNA sequence: AGGTCAAGCCGACCTCGAA
  Species: H. sapiens (human)
  Cloning method: Restriction Enzyme; 5′ cloning site Unknown (unknown if destroyed)
Terms and licenses: Academic/Nonprofit Terms; Industry Terms: Not Available to Industry
How to cite: sgCTRL-hygro was a gift from William Hahn (Addgene plasmid # 199639 ; http://n2t.net/addgene:199639 ; RRID:Addgene_199639)
