[The description below was written by a language model from this plasmid's Addgene catalogue record and pLannotate feature annotations shown in this document.]
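Description:
sgCTRL-hygro is a third-generation-style, self-inactivating lentiviral sgRNA expression plasmid built on the pXPR_016 backbone. It serves as a cutting control for CRISPR/Cas9 experiments in human cells. In E. coli it is maintained through a high-copy ColE1/pUC-type origin and selected with ampicillin via the β-lactamase gene. An f1 origin is present, along with remnants of a lac/lacZα cloning region and flanking T3 and T7 promoters. The short RSF ori, lacI, small t antigen and Rev annotations are fragments rather than functional elements.

The viral portion begins with an RSV promoter fused to a truncated HIV-1 5' LTR, which drives Tat-independent production of the genomic RNA in packaging cells. This is followed by the Ψ packaging signal with a partial gag sequence, the Rev response element for nuclear export, and a cPPT/CTS. The genome ends in a ΔU3 3' LTR that inactivates LTR promoter activity after integration, and an SV40 poly(A) signal and SV40 origin lie downstream of it.

Two expression units sit between the LTRs. A human U6 RNA polymerase III promoter transcribes the guide fused to the Streptococcus pyogenes Cas9 gRNA scaffold. An EF-1α core promoter with its intron A drives the hygromycin resistance gene, which is stabilised by a WPRE and allows selection of transduced cells. The plasmid does not encode Cas9, so the nuclease must be supplied separately. According to the record, the guide directs Cas9 to an intergenic region of the human genome. It therefore controls for the effects of DNA cleavage alongside gene-targeting guides, as in synthetic-lethality studies.
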