Features (pLannotate 1.2.2; 30 found; start..end, strand, type, name):
      1..56      +  rep_origin     RSF ori (fragment): Plasmids containing the RSF 1030 origin of replication can be propagated in E. coli cells that contain additional plasmids with compatible origins.
     58..150     +  CDS            lacI (fragment): lac repressor; lacI; The lac repressor binds to the lac operator to inhibit transcription in E. coli. This inhibition can be relieved by adding lactose or isopropyl-β-D-thiogalactopyranoside (IPTG).
    163..184     +  protein_bind   CAP binding site: CAP binding activates transcription in the presence of cAMP. E. coli catabolite activator protein
    199..229     +  promoter       lac promoter: promoter for the E. coli lac operon
    237..253     +  protein_bind   lac operator: The lac repressor binds to the lac operator to inhibit transcription in E. coli. This inhibition can be relieved by adding lactose or isopropyl-β-D-thiogalactopyranoside (IPTG). lac repressor encoded by lacI
    298..316     +  promoter       T3 promoter: promoter for bacteriophage T3 RNA polymerase
    344..570     +  promoter       RSV promoter: Rous sarcoma virus enhancer/promoter
    571..751     +  LTR            5' LTR (truncated): truncated 5' long terminal repeat (LTR) from HIV-1
    798..923     +  misc_feature   HIV-1 Ψ: packaging signal of human immunodeficiency virus type 1
    907..1270    +  CDS            HIV-1 gag (fragment): gag protein from human immunodeficiency virus 1; gag
   1416..1649    +  misc_feature   RRE: The Rev response element (RRE) of HIV-1 allows for Rev-dependent mRNA export from the nucleus to the cytoplasm.
   2026..2052    +  CDS            Rev (fragment): human immunodeficiency virus 1 (HIV-1) Rev protein; rev; enhances nuclear export of unspliced and incompletely spliced viral mRNAs
   2056..2296    +  promoter       U6 promoter: RNA polymerase III promoter for human U6 snRNA
   2326..2401    +  misc_RNA       gRNA scaffold: guide RNA scaffold for the Streptococcus pyogenes CRISPR/Cas9 system
   2457..2574    +  misc_feature   cPPT/CTS: central polypurine tract and central termination sequence of HIV-1
   2640..2706    +  CDS            small t antigen (fragment): SV40 (simian virus 40) small t antigen
   2732..2943    +  promoter       EF-1α core promoter: core promoter for human elongation factor EF-1α
   2944..3882    +  intron         EF-1α intron A: intron upstream of the start codon of human EF-1α
   3901..4926    +  CDS            HygR: aminoglycoside phosphotransferase from E. coli; aph(4)-Ia; confers resistance to hygromycin
   4945..5533    +  misc_feature   WPRE: woodchuck hepatitis virus posttranscriptional regulatory element
   5584..5603    +  misc_feature   cPPT/CTS (fragment): central polypurine tract and central termination sequence of HIV-1
   5605..5838    +  LTR            3' LTR (ΔU3): self-inactivating 3' long terminal repeat (LTR) from HIV-1
   5916..6037    +  polyA_signal   SV40 poly(A) signal: SV40 polyadenylation signal
   6077..6212    +  rep_origin     SV40 ori: SV40 origin of replication
   6233..6251    -  promoter       T7 promoter: promoter for bacteriophage T7 RNA polymerase
   6259..6414    +  CDS            lacZα (fragment): LacZα fragment of β-galactosidase; lacZ fragment
   6419..6847    +  rep_origin     f1 ori (sequence partly withheld): f1 bacteriophage origin of replication; arrow indicates direction of (+) strand synthesis
   6900..7004    +  promoter       AmpR promoter: bla
   7005..7865    +  CDS            AmpR: β-lactamase; bla; confers resistance to ampicillin, carbenicillin, and related antibiotics
   8036..8624    +  rep_origin     ori: high-copy-number ColE1/pMB1/pBR322/pUC origin of replication
>Addgene plasmid #199639 | sgCTRL-hygro | addgene full sequence | sequence record 394127 | Addgene NGS Result
CGCTCGCCGCAGCCGAACGACCGAGCGCAGCGAGTCAGTGAGCGAGGAAGCGGAAGAGCGCCCAATACGC
AAACCGCCTCTCCCCGCGCGTTGGCCGATTCATTAATGCAGCTGGCACGACAGGTTTCCCGACTGGAAAG
CGGGCAGTGAGCGCAACGCAATTAATGTGAGTTAGCTCACTCATTAGGCACCCCAGGCTTTACACTTTAT
GCTTCCGGCTCGTATGTTGTGTGGAATTGTGAGCGGATAACAATTTCACACAGGAAACAGCTATGACCAT
GATTACGCCAAGCGCGCAATTAACCCTCACTAAAGGGAACAAAAGCTGGAGCTGCAAGCTTAATGTAGTC
TTATGCAATACTCTTGTAGTCTTGCAACATGGTAACGATGAGTTAGCAACATGCCTTACAAGGAGAGAAA
AAGCACCGTGCATGCCGATTGGTGGAAGTAAGGTGGTACGATCGTGCCTTATTAGGAAGGCAACAGACGG
GTCTGACATGGATTGGACGAACCACTGAATTGCCGCATTGCAGAGATATTGTATTTAAGTGCCTAGCTCG
ATACATAAACGGGTCTCTCTGGTTAGACCAGATCTGAGCCTGGGAGCTCTCTGGCTAACTAGGGAACCCA
CTGCTTAAGCCTCAATAAAGCTTGCCTTGAGTGCTTCAAGTAGTGTGTGCCCGTCTGTTGTGTGACTCTG
GTAACTAGAGATCCCTCAGACCCTTTTAGTCAGTGTGGAAAATCTCTAGCAGTGGCGCCCGAACAGGGAC
TTGAAAGCGAAAGGGAAACCAGAGGAGCTCTCTCGACGCAGGACTCGGCTTGCTGAAGCGCGCACGGCAA
GAGGCGAGGGGCGGCGACTGGTGAGTACGCCAAAAATTTTGACTAGCGGAGGCTAGAAGGAGAGAGATGG
GTGCGAGAGCGTCAGTATTAAGCGGGGGAGAATTAGATCGCGATGGGAAAAAATTCGGTTAAGGCCAGGG
GGAAAGAAAAAATATAAATTAAAACATATAGTATGGGCAAGCAGGGAGCTAGAACGATTCGCAGTTAATC
CTGGCCTGTTAGAAACATCAGAAGGCTGTAGACAAATACTGGGACAGCTACAACCATCCCTTCAGACAGG
ATCAGAAGAACTTAGATCATTATATAATACAGTAGCAACCCTCTATTGTGTGCATCAAAGGATAGAGATA
AAAGACACCAAGGAAGCTTTAGACAAGATAGAGGAAGAGCAAAACAAAAGTAAGACCACCGCACAGCAAG
CGGCCGCTGATCTTCAGACCTGGAGGAGGAGATATGAGGGACAATTGGAGAAGTGAATTATATAAATATA
AAGTAGTAAAAATTGAACCATTAGGAGTAGCACCCACCAAGGCAAAGAGAAGAGTGGTGCAGAGAGAAAA
AAGAGCAGTGGGAATAGGAGCTTTGTTCCTTGGGTTCTTGGGAGCAGCAGGAAGCACTATGGGCGCAGCG
TCAATGACGCTGACGGTACAGGCCAGACAATTATTGTCTGGTATAGTGCAGCAGCAGAACAATTTGCTGA
GGGCTATTGAGGCGCAACAGCATCTGTTGCAACTCACAGTCTGGGGCATCAAGCAGCTCCAGGCAAGAAT
CCTGGCTGTGGAAAGATACCTAAAGGATCAACAGCTCCTGGGGATTTGGGGTTGCTCTGGAAAACTCATT
TGCACCACTGCTGTGCCTTGGAATGCTAGTTGGAGTAATAAATCTCTGGAACAGATTTGGAATCACACGA
CCTGGATGGAGTGGGACAGAGAAATTAACAATTACACAAGCTTAATACACTCCTTAATTGAAGAATCGCA
AAACCAGCAAGAAAAGAATGAACAAGAATTATTGGAATTAGATAAATGGGCAAGTTTGTGGAATTGGTTT
AACATAACAAATTGGCTGTGGTATATAAAATTATTCATAATGATAGTAGGAGGCTTGGTAGGTTTAAGAA
TAGTTTTTGCTGTACTTTCTATAGTGAATAGAGTTAGGCAGGGATATTCACCATTATCGTTTCAGACCCA
CCTCCCAACCCCGAGGGGACCCAGAGAGGGCCTATTTCCCATGATTCCTTCATATTTGCATATACGATAC
AAGGCTGTTAGAGAGATAATTAGAATTAATTTGACTGTAAACACAAAGATATTAGTACAAAATACGTGAC
GTAGAAAGTAATAATTTCTTGGGTAGTTTGCAGTTTTAAAATTATGTTTTAAAATGGACTATCATATGCT
TACCGTAACTTGAAAGTATTTCGATTTCTTGGCTTTATATATCTTGTGGAAAGGACGAAACACCGAGGTC
AAGCCGACCTCGAACGTTTTAGAGCTAGAAATAGCAAGTTAAAATAAGGCTAGTCCGTTATCAACTTGAA
AAAGTGGCACCGAGTCGGTGCTTTTTTACTAGTGGCGTAACTAGATCTTGAGACAAATGGCAGTATTCAT
CCACAATTTTAAAAGAAAAGGGGGGATTGGGGGGTACAGTGCAGGGGAAAGAATAGTAGACATAATAGCA
ACAGACATACAAACTAAAGAATTACAAAAACAAATTACAAAAATTCAAAATTTTCGGGTTTATTACAGGG
ACAGCAGAGATCCACTTTGGCGCCGGCTCGAGGGGGCCCGGGTGCAAAGATGGATAAAGTTTTAAACAGA
GAGGAATCTTTGCAGCTAATGGACCTTCTAGGTCTTGAAAGGAGTGGGAATTGGCTCCGGTGCCCGTCAG
TGGGCAGAGCGCACATCGCCCACAGTCCCCGAGAAGTTGGGGGGAGGGGTCGGCAATTGATCCGGTGCCT
AGAGAAGGTGGCGCGGGGTAAACTGGGAAAGTGATGTCGTGTACTGGCTCCGCCTTTTTCCCGAGGGTGG
GGGAGAACCGTATATAAGTGCAGTAGTCGCCGTGAACGTTCTTTTTCGCAACGGGTTTGCCGCCAGAACA
CAGGTAAGTGCCGTGTGTGGTTCCCGCGGGCCTGGCCTCTTTACGGGTTATGGCCCTTGCGTGCCTTGAA
TTACTTCCACCTGGCTGCAGTACGTGATTCTTGATCCCGAGCTTCGGGTTGGAAGTGGGTGGGAGAGTTC
GAGGCCTTGCGCTTAAGGAGCCCCTTCGCCTCGTGCTTGAGTTGAGGCCTGGCCTGGGCGCTGGGGCCGC
CGCGTGCGAATCTGGTGGCACCTTCGCGCCTGTCTCGCTGCTTTCGATAAGTCTCTAGCCATTTAAAATT
TTTGATGACCTGCTGCGACGCTTTTTTTCTGGCAAGATAGTCTTGTAAATGCGGGCCAAGATCTGCACAC
TGGTATTTCGGTTTTTGGGGCCGCGGGCGGCGACGGGGCCCGTGCGTCCCAGCGCACATGTTCGGCGAGG
CGGGGCCTGCGAGCGCGGCCACCGAGAATCGGACGGGGGTAGTCTCAAGCTGGCCGGCCTGCTCTGGTGC
CTGGCCTCGCGCCGCCGTGTATCGCCCCGCCCTGGGCGGCAAGGCTGGCCCGGTCGGCACCAGTTGCGTG
AGCGGAAAGATGGCCGCTTCCCGGCCCTGCTGCAGGGAGCTCAAAATGGAGGACGCGGCGCTCGGGAGAG
CGGGCGGGTGAGTCACCCACACAAAGGAAAAGGGCCTTTCCGTCCTCAGCCGTCGCTTCATGTGACTCCA
CGGAGTACCGGGCGCCGTCCAGGCACCTCGATTAGTTCTCGAGCTTTTGGAGTACGTCGTCTTTAGGTTG
GGGGGAGGGGTTTTATGCGATGGAGTTTCCCCACACTGAGTGGGTGGAGACTGAAGTTAGGCCAGCTTGG
CACTTGATGTAATTCTCCTTGGAATTTGCCCTTTTTGAGTTTGGATCTTGGTTCATTCTCAAGCCTCAGA
CAGTGGTTCAAAGTTTTTTTCTTCCATTTCAGGTGTCGTGACGTACGACCATGAAAAAGCCTGAACTCAC
CGCGACGTCTGTCGAGAAGTTTCTGATCGAAAAGTTCGACAGCGTGTCCGACCTGATGCAGCTCTCGGAG
GGCGAAGAATCTCGTGCTTTCAGCTTCGATGTAGGAGGGCGTGGATATGTCCTGCGGGTAAATAGCTGCG
CCGATGGTTTCTACAAAGATCGTTATGTTCATCGGCACTTTGCATCGGCCGCGCTCCCGATTCCGGAAGT
GCTTGACATTGGGGAATTCAGCGAGAGCCTGACCTATTGCATCTCCCGCCGTGCACAGGGTGTCACGTTG
CAAGACCTGCCTGAAACCGAACTGCCCGCTGTTCTGCAGCCGGTCGCGGAGGCCATGGATGCGATCGCTG
CGGCCGATCTTAGCCAGACGAGCGGGTTCGGCCCATTCGGACCGCAAGGAATCGGTCAATACACTACGTG
GCGTGATTTCATATGCGCGATTGCTGATCCCCATGTGTATCACTGGCAAACTGTGATGGACGACACCGTC
AGTGCGTCCGTCGCGCAGGCTCTCGATGAGCTGATGCTTTGGGCCGAGGACTGCCCCGAAGTCCGGCACC
TCGTGCACGCGGATTTCGGCTCCAACAATGTCCTGACGGACAATGGCCGCATAACAGCGGTCATTGACTG
GAGCGAGGCGATGTTCGGGGATTCCCAATACGAGGTCGCCAACATCTTCTTCTGGAGGCCGTGGTTGGCT
TGTATGGAGCAGCAGACGCGCTACTTCGAGCGGAGGCATCCGGAGCTTGCAGGATCGCCGCGGCTCCGGG
CGTATATGCTCCGCATTGGTCTTGACCAACTCTATCAGAGCTTGGTTGACGGCAATTTCGATGATGCAGC
TTGGGCGCAGGGTCGATGCGACGCAATCGTCCGATCCGGAGCCGGGACTGTCGGGCGTACACAAATCGCC
CGCAGAAGCGCGGCCGTCTGGACCGATGGCTGTGTAGAAGTACTCGCCGATAGTGGAAACCGACGCCCCA
GCACTCGTCCGAGGGCAAAGGAATAGTCGACGCGTTAAGTCGACAATCAACCTCTGGATTACAAAATTTG
TGAAAGATTGACTGGTATTCTTAACTATGTTGCTCCTTTTACGCTATGTGGATACGCTGCTTTAATGCCT
TTGTATCATGCTATTGCTTCCCGTATGGCTTTCATTTTCTCCTCCTTGTATAAATCCTGGTTGCTGTCTC
TTTATGAGGAGTTGTGGCCCGTTGTCAGGCAACGTGGCGTGGTGTGCACTGTGTTTGCTGACGCAACCCC
CACTGGTTGGGGCATTGCCACCACCTGTCAGCTCCTTTCCGGGACTTTCGCTTTCCCCCTCCCTATTGCC
ACGGCGGAACTCATCGCCGCCTGCCTTGCCCGCTGCTGGACAGGGGCTCGGCTGTTGGGCACTGACAATT
CCGTGGTGTTGTCGGGGAAATCATCGTCCTTTCCTTGGCTGCTCGCCTGTGTTGCCACCTGGATTCTGCG
CGGGACGTCCTTCTGCTACGTCCCTTCGGCCCTCAATCCAGCGGACCTTCCTTCCCGCGGCCTGCTGCCG
GCTCTGCGGCCTCTTCCGCGTCTTCGCCTTCGCCCTCAGACGAGTCGGATCTCCCTTTGGGCCGCCTCCC
CGCGTCGACTTTAAGACCAATGACTTACAAGGCAGCTGTAGATCTTAGCCACTTTTTAAAAGAAAAGGGG
GGACTGGAAGGGCTAATTCACTCCCAACGAAGACAAGATCTGCTTTTTGCTTGTACTGGGTCTCTCTGGT
TAGACCAGATCTGAGCCTGGGAGCTCTCTGGCTAACTAGGGAACCCACTGCTTAAGCCTCAATAAAGCTT
GCCTTGAGTGCTTCAAGTAGTGTGTGCCCGTCTGTTGTGTGACTCTGGTAACTAGAGATCCCTCAGACCC
TTTTAGTCAGTGTGGAAAATCTCTAGCAGTACGTATAGTAGTTCATGTCATCTTATTATTCAGTATTTAT
AACTTGCAAAGAAATGAATATCAGAGAGTGAGAGGAACTTGTTTATTGCAGCTTATAATGGTTACAAATA
AAGCAATAGCATCACAAATTTCACAAATAAAGCATTTTTTTCACTGCATTCTAGTTGTGGTTTGTCCAAA
CTCATCAATGTATCTTATCATGTCTGGCTCTAGCTATCCCGCCCCTAACTCCGCCCATCCCGCCCCTAAC
TCCGCCCAGTTCCGCCCATTCTCCGCCCCATGGCTGACTAATTTTTTTTATTTATGCAGAGGCCGAGGCC
GCCTCGGCCTCTGAGCTATTCCAGAAGTAGTGAGGAGGCTTTTTTGGAGGCCTAGGGACGTACCCAATTC
GCCCTATAGTGAGTCGTATTACGCGCGCTCACTGGCCGTCGTTTTACAACGTCGTGACTGGGAAAACCCT
GGCGTTACCCAACTTAATCGCCTTGCAGCACATCCCCCTTTCGCCAGCTGGCGTAATAGCGAAGAGGCCC
GCACCGATCGCCCTTCCCAACAGTTGCGCAGCCTGAATGGCGAATGGG
[124 nt withheld, positions 6419-6542]
C
[91 nt withheld, positions 6544-6634]
A
[49 nt withheld, positions 6636-6684]
CCTTTGACGTTGGAGTCCACGTTCTTT
[37 nt withheld, positions 6712-6748]
ACCCTATCTCGGTCTATTCTTTTGATTTATAAGGGATTTTGCCGATTTCGGCCTATTGGTTAAAAAATGA
GCTGATTTAACAAAAATTTAACGCGAATTTTAACAAAATATTAACGCTTACAATTTAGGTGGCACTTTTC
GGGGAAATGTGCGCGGAACCCCTATTTGTTTATTTTTCTAAATACATTCAAATATGTATCCGCTCATGAG
ACAATAACCCTGATAAATGCTTCAATAATATTGAAAAAGGAAGAGTATGAGTATTCAACATTTCCGTGTC
GCCCTTATTCCCTTTTTTGCGGCATTTTGCCTTCCTGTTTTTGCTCACCCAGAAACGCTGGTGAAAGTAA
AAGATGCTGAAGATCAGTTGGGTGCACGAGTGGGTTACATCGAACTGGATCTCAACAGCGGTAAGATCCT
TGAGAGTTTTCGCCCCGAAGAACGTTTTCCAATGATGAGCACTTTTAAAGTTCTGCTATGTGGCGCGGTA
TTATCCCGTATTGACGCCGGGCAAGAGCAACTCGGTCGCCGCATACACTATTCTCAGAATGACTTGGTTG
AGTACTCACCAGTCACAGAAAAGCATCTTACGGATGGCATGACAGTAAGAGAATTATGCAGTGCTGCCAT
AACCATGAGTGATAACACTGCGGCCAACTTACTTCTGACAACGATCGGAGGACCGAAGGAGCTAACCGCT
TTTTTGCACAACATGGGGGATCATGTAACTCGCCTTGATCGTTGGGAACCGGAGCTGAATGAAGCCATAC
CAAACGACGAGCGTGACACCACGATGCCTGTAGCAATGGCAACAACGTTGCGCAAACTATTAACTGGCGA
ACTACTTACTCTAGCTTCCCGGCAACAATTAATAGACTGGATGGAGGCGGATAAAGTTGCAGGACCACTT
CTGCGCTCGGCCCTTCCGGCTGGCTGGTTTATTGCTGATAAATCTGGAGCCGGTGAGCGTGGGTCTCGCG
GTATCATTGCAGCACTGGGGCCAGATGGTAAGCCCTCCCGTATCGTAGTTATCTACACGACGGGGAGTCA
GGCAACTATGGATGAACGAAATAGACAGATCGCTGAGATAGGTGCCTCACTGATTAAGCATTGGTAACTG
TCAGACCAAGTTTACTCATATATACTTTAGATTGATTTAAAACTTCATTTTTAATTTAAAAGGATCTAGG
TGAAGATCCTTTTTGATAATCTCATGACCAAAATCCCTTAACGTGAGTTTTCGTTCCACTGAGCGTCAGA
CCCCGTAGAAAAGATCAAAGGATCTTCTTGAGATCCTTTTTTTCTGCGCGTAATCTGCTGCTTGCAAACA
AAAAAACCACCGCTACCAGCGGTGGTTTGTTTGCCGGATCAAGAGCTACCAACTCTTTTTCCGAAGGTAA
CTGGCTTCAGCAGAGCGCAGATACCAAATACTGTTCTTCTAGTGTAGCCGTAGTTAGGCCACCACTTCAA
GAACTCTGTAGCACCGCCTACATACCTCGCTCTGCTAATCCTGTTACCAGTGGCTGCTGCCAGTGGCGAT
AAGTCGTGTCTTACCGGGTTGGACTCAAGACGATAGTTACCGGATAAGGCGCAGCGGTCGGGCTGAACGG
GGGGTTCGTGCACACAGCCCAGCTTGGAGCGAACGACCTACACCGAACTGAGATACCTACAGCGTGAGCT
ATGAGAAAGCGCCACGCTTCCCGAAGGGAGAAAGGCGGACAGGTATCCGGTAAGCGGCAGGGTCGGAACA
GGAGAGCGCACGAGGGAGCTTCCAGGGGGAAACGCCTGGTATCTTTATAGTCCTGTCGGGTTTCGCCACC
TCTGACTTGAGCGTCGATTTTTGTGATGCTCGTCAGGGGGGCGGAGCCTATGGAAAAACGCCAGCAACGC
GGCCTTTTTACGGTTCCTGGCCTTTTGCTGGCCTTTTGCTCACATGTTCTTTCCTGCGTTATCCCCTGAT
TCTGTGGATAACCGTATTACCGCCTTTGAGTGAGCTGATAC
